>Addgene plasmid #152327 | pGBW-m4134452 | addgene full sequence | sequence record 317257 | Addgene NGS Result
CGTTACATAACTTACGGTAAATGGCCCGCCTGGCTGACCGCCCAACGACCCCCGCCCATTGACGTCAATA
ATGACGTATGTTCCCATAGTAACGCCAATAGGGACTTTCCATTGACGTCAATGGGTGGAGTATTTACGGT
AAACTGCCCACTTGGCAGTACATCAAGTGTATCATATGCCAAGTACGCCCCCTATTGACGTCAATGACGG
TAAATGGCCCGCCTGGCATTATGCCCAGTACATGACCTTATGGGACTTTCCTACTTGGCAGTACATCTAC
GTATTAGTCATCGCTATTACCATGCTGATGCGGTTTTGGCAGTACATCAATGGGCGTGGATAGCGGTTTG
ACTCACGGGGATTTCCAAGTCTCCACCCCATTGACGTCAATGGGAGTTTGTTTTGGCACCAAAATCAACG
GGACTTTCCAAAATGTCGTAACAACTCCGCCCCATTGACGCAAATGGGCGGTAGGCGTGTACGGTGGGAG
GTCTATATAAGCAGAGCTGGTTTAGTGAACCGTCAGATCAGATCTTTGTCGATCCTACCATCCACTCGAC
ACACCCGCCAGCGGCCGCCACCATGGCCTACACAAGATATGTGGATAACAATTTTTGTGGGCCGGACGGA
TACCCTTTAGAATGCATCAAAGATTTGCTTGCAAGGGCGGGCAAGGCTTCGTGCACTCTGTCCGAGCAGC
TGGACTTCATTGATACCAAGCGCGGTGTTTATTGTTGCCGAGAGCATGAACACGAGATAGCCTGGTATAC
GGAACGGTCAGAGAAAAGTTACGAACTCCAAACCCCATTCGAGATCAAGCTAGCTAAAAAGTTTGACACT
TTCAACGGCGAATGTCCCAATTTTGTCTTTCCCCTGAACTCTATTATCAAAACAATACAGCCTCGGGTGG
AGAAGAAGAAATTAGACGGATTCATGGGGCGTATTAGGAGCGTATACCCAGTGGCCAGCCCGAATGAATG
CAACCAGATGTGTCTTTCCACACTGATGAAGTGCGATCACTGTGGCGAGACTTCTTGGCAAACCGGTGAC
TTCGTAAAAGCGACATGCGAGTTTTGTGGTACCGAGAATCTGACTAAGGAGGGAGCTACCACATGCGGCT
ATTTGCCACAGAATGCAGTGGTCAAGATCTACTGTCCTGCATGCCATAACTCTGAAGTCGGCCCCGAGCA
CTCGCTCGCCGAATATCACAATGAGAGCGGGCTAAAAACTATACTGAGGAAAGGAGGTCGCACCATCGCC
TTTGGGGGCTGCGTTTTCTCCTACGTGGGGTGTCATAACAAATGTGCCTATTGGGTTCCCAGAGCCTCCG
CTAACATTGGGTGCAATCATACGGGAGTGGTCGGGGAAGGCTCAGAAGGCTTGAACGATAACCTCCTTGA
AATTCTGCAAAAGGAGAAGGTGAATATCAATATCGTTGGCGACTTCAAGTTAAATGAGGAAATCGCGATT
ATTCTGGCAAGTTTTTCTGCCTCAACTAGCGCCTTTGTAGAGACAGTGAAAGGACTCGATTATAAAGCTT
TCAAACAGATAGTCGAGAGTTGTGGTAACTTCAAGGTTACAAAGGGCAAGGCTAAAAAGGGTGCTTGGAA
CATTGGAGAGCAGAAGTCAATCTTGAGTCCACTGTACGCGTTTGCATCTGAGGCCGCCCGTGTGGTCAGG
AGCATATTCAGTCGAACCCTAGAAACCGCACAGAATAGCGTGCGGGTATTACAGAAGGCGGCTATTACTA
TTCTCGACGGTATCTCGCAGTATTCTCTGAGACTGATCGACGCCATGATGTTTACAAGCGATCTGGCAAC
GAATAACTTAGTGGTCATGGCGTACATAACCGGAGGGGTCGTGCAACTTACCTCCCAGTGGCTAACGAAC
ATCTTTGGGACGGTTTACGAGAAGCTAAAACCTGTGCTGGACTGGCTCGAAGAGAAATTCAAAGAAGGCG
TGGAATTTTTGCGTGACGGGTGGGAGATCGTAAAGTTCATATCAACATGTGCTTGCGAAATCGTTGGCGG
ACAAATCGTAACTTGCGCAAAAGAGATTAAAGAATCGGTGCAGACCTTCTTTAAACTTGTTAACAAATTC
CTGGCTTTGTGTGCCGATTCTATTATCATCGGGGGAGCAAAGCTTAAAGCCCTAAATTTAGGCGAGACAT
TTGTGACGCACAGTAAGGGCCTGTATAGAAAGTGCGTGAAGAGTCGCGAAGAAACCGGACTGCTCATGCC
CTTAAAAGCGCCAAAAGAAATAATTTTCCTGGAAGGGGAGACATTGCCCACTGAAGTGCTCACTGAGGAA
GTAGTTCTGAAAACTGGGGATCTGCAACCTTTAGAGCAGCCGACCTCCGAGGCCGTCGAGGCACCTCTCG
TGGGAACCCCGGTCTGTATTAATGGGTTGATGCTGCTCGAGATTAAGGATACCGAAAAATACTGCGCACT
AGCCCCCAACATGATGGTGACTAACAACACATTTACCCTCAAGGGAGGGGAAAACCTTTACTTTCAGTCG
TACCCCTATGACGTACCAGATTATGCGTAAGCTAGCTTGACTGACTGAGATACAGCGTACCTTCAGCTCA
CAGACATGATAAGATACATTGATGAGTTTGGACAAACCACAACTAGAATGCAGTGAAAAAAATGCTTTAT
TTGTGAAATTTGTGATGCTATTGCTTTATTTGTAACCATTATAAGCTGCAATAAACAAGTTAACAACAAC
AATTGCATTCATTTTATGTTTCAGGTTCAGGGGGAGGTGTGGGAGGTTTTTTAAAGCAAGTAAAACCTCT
ACAAATGTGGTATTGGCCCATCTCTATCGGTATCGTAGCATAACCCCTTGGGGCCTCTAAACGGGTCTTG
AGGGGTTTTTTGTGCCCCTCGGGCCGGATTGCTATCTACCGGCATTGGCGCAGAAAAAAATGCCTGATGC
GACGCTGCGCGTCTTATACTCCCACATATGCCAGATTCAGCAACGGATACGGCTTCCCCAACTTGCCCAC
TTCCATACGTGTCCTCCTTACCAGAAATTTATCCTTAAGGTCGTCAGCTATCCTGCAGGCGATCTCTCGA
TTTCGATCAAGACATTCCTTTAATGGTCTTTTCTGGACACCACTAGGGGTCAGAAGTAGTTCATCAAACT
TTCTTCCCTCCCTAATCTCATTGGTTACCTTGGGCTATCGAAACTTAATTAACCAGTCAAGTCAGCTACT
TGGCGAGATCGACTTGTCTGGGTTTCGACTACGCTCAGAATTGCGTCAGTCAAGTTCGATCTGGTCCTTG
CTATTGCACCCGTTCTCCGATTACGAGTTTCATTTAAATCATGTGAGCAAAAGGCCAGCAAAAGGCCAGG
AACCGTAAAAAGGCCGCGTTGCTGGCGTTTTTCCATAGGCTCCGCCCCCCTGACGAGCATCACAAAAATC
GACGCTCAAGTCAGAGGTGGCGAAACCCGACAGGACTATAAAGATACCAGGCGTTTCCCCCTGGAAGCTC
CCTCGTGCGCTCTCCTGTTCCGACCCTGCCGCTTACCGGATACCTGTCCGCCTTTCTCCCTTCGGGAAGC
GTGGCGCTTTCTCATAGCTCACGCTGTAGGTATCTCAGTTCGGTGTAGGTCGTTCGCTCCAAGCTGGGCT
GTGTGCACGAACCCCCCGTTCAGCCCGACCGCTGCGCCTTATCCGGTAACTATCGTCTTGAGTCCAACCC
GGTAAGACACGACTTATCGCCACTGGCAGCAGCCACTGGTAACAGGATTAGCAGAGCGAGGTATGTAGGC
GGTGCTACAGAGTTCTTGAAGTGGTGGCCTAACTACGGCTACACTAGAAGAACAGTATTTGGTATCTGCG
CTCTGCTGAAGCCAGTTACCTTCGGAAAAAGAGTTGGTAGCTCTTGATCCGGCAAACAAACCACCGCTGG
TAGCGGTGGTTTTTTTGTTTGCAAGCAGCAGATTACGCGCAGAAAAAAAGGATCTCAAGAAGATCCTTTG
ATCTTTTCTACGGGGTCTGACGCTCAGTGGAACGAAAACTCACGTTAAGGGATTTTGGTCATGAGATTAT
CAAAAAGGATCTTCACCTAGATCCTTTTAAATTAAAAATGAAGTTTTAAATCAATCTAAAGTATATATGA
GTAAACTTGGTCTGACAGTTACCAATGCTTAATCAGTGAGGCACCTATCTCAGCGATCTGTCTATTTCGT
TCATCCATAGTTGCATTTAAATTTCCGAACTCTCCAAGGCCCTCGTCGGAAAATCTTCAAACCTTTCGTC
CGATCCATCTTGCAGGCTACCTCTCGAACGAACTATCGCAAGTCTCTTGGCCGGCCTTGCGCCTTGGCTA
TTGCTTGGCAGCGCCTATCGCCAGGTATTACTCCAATCCCGAATATCCGAGATCGGGATCACCCGAGAGA
AGTTCAACCTACATCCTCAATCCCGATCTATCCGAGATCCGAGGAATATCGAAATCGGGGCGCGCCTGGT
GTACCGAGAACGATCCTCTCAGTGCGAGTCTCGACGATCCATATCGTTGCTTGGCAGTCAGCCAGTCGGA
ATCCAGCTTGGGACCCAGGAAGTCCAATCGTCAGATATTGTACTCAAGCCTGGTCACGGCAGCGTACCGA
TCTGTTTAAACCTAGATATTGATAGTCTGATCGGTCAACGTATAATCGAGTCCTAGCTTTTGCAAACATC
TATCAAGAGACAGGATCAGCAGGAGGCTTTCGCATGAGTATTCAACATTTCCGTGTCGCCCTTATTCCCT
TTTTTGCGGCATTTTGCCTTCCTGTTTTTGCTCACCCAGAAACGCTGGTGAAAGTAAAAGATGCTGAAGA
TCAGTTGGGTGCGCGAGTGGGTTACATCGAACTGGATCTCAACAGCGGTAAGATCCTTGAGAGTTTTCGC
CCCGAAGAACGCTTTCCAATGATGAGCACTTTTAAAGTTCTGCTATGTGGCGCGGTATTATCCCGTATTG
ACGCCGGGCAAGAGCAACTCGGTCGCCGCATACACTATTCTCAGAATGACTTGGTTGAGTATTCACCAGT
CACAGAAAAGCATCTTACGGATGGCATGACAGTAAGAGAATTATGCAGTGCTGCCATAACCATGAGTGAT
AACACTGCGGCCAACTTACTTCTGACAACGATTGGAGGACCGAAGGAGCTAACCGCTTTTTTGCACAACA
TGGGGGATCATGTAACTCGCCTTGATCGTTGGGAACCGGAGCTGAATGAAGCCATACCAAACGACGAGCG
TGACACCACGATGCCTGTAGCAATGGCAACAACCTTGCGTAAACTATTAACTGGCGAACTACTTACTCTA
GCTTCCCGGCAACAGTTGATAGACTGGATGGAGGCGGATAAAGTTGCAGGACCACTTCTGCGCTCGGCCC
TTCCGGCTGGCTGGTTTATTGCTGATAAATCTGGAGCCGGTGAGCGTGGGTCTCGCGGTATCATTGCAGC
ACTGGGGCCAGATGGTAAGCCCTCCCGTATCGTAGTTATCTACACGACGGGGAGTCAGGCAACTATGGAT
GAACGAAATAGACAGATCGCTGAGATAGGTGCCTCACTGATTAAGCATTGGTAACCGATTCTAGGTGCAT
TGGCGCAGAAAAAAATGCCTGATGCGACGCTGCGCGTCTTATACTCCCACATATGCCAGATTCAGCAACG
GATACGGCTTCCCCAACTTGCCCACTTCCATACGTGTCCTCCTTACCAGAAATTTATCCTTAAGATCCCG
AATCGTTTAAACTCGACTCTGGCTCTATCGAATCTCCGTCGTTTCGAGCTTACGCGAACAGCCGTGGCGC
TCATTTGCTCGTCGGGCATCGAATCTCGTCAGCTATCGTCAGCTTACCTTTTTGGCAGCGATCGCGGCTC
CCGACATCTTGGACCATTAGCTCCACAGGTATCTTCTTCCCTCTAGTGGTCATAACAGCAGCTTCAGCTA
CCTCTCAATTCAAAAAACCCCTCAAGACCCGTTTAGAGGCCCCAAGGGGTTATGCTATCAATCGTTGCGT
TACACACACAAAAAACCAACACACATCCATCTTCGATGGATAGCGATTTTATTATCTAACTGCTGATCGA
GTGTAGCCAGATCTAGTAATCAATTACGGGGTCATTAGTTCATAGCCCATATATGGAGTTCCG
Features (pLannotate 1.2.2; 17 found; start..end, strand, type, name):
      1..304     +  enhancer       CMV enhancer: human cytomegalovirus immediate early enhancer
    377..394     -  promoter       CMV promoter (fragment): human cytomegalovirus (CMV) immediate early promoter
    457..508     +  promoter       CMVd2 promoter: truncated human cytomegalovirus (CMV) immediate early promoter that yields moderately reduced expression relative to the full-length promoter
    586..2499    +  CDS            R1A_SARS2 (fragment): Experimental evidence at protein level: Swiss-Prot protein existence level 1. [Non-structural protein 10]: Plays a pivotal role in viral transcription by stimulating both nsp14 3'-5' exoribonuclease and nsp16 2'-O-methyltransferase activities. Therefore plays an essential role in viral mRNAs cap methylation. From Severe acute respiratory syndrome coronavirus 2 (2019-nCoV) (SARS-CoV-2).
   2600..2721    -  polyA_signal   SV40 poly(A) signal: SV40 polyadenylation signal
   2744..2813    -  CDS            large T antigen (fragment): large T antigen from SV40 (simian virus 40)
   2836..2882    +  terminator     T7 terminator: transcription terminator for bacteriophage T7 RNA polymerase
   2912..3048    +  terminator     rrnG terminator: transcription terminator from the E. coli ribosomal RNA rrnG operon (Albrechtsen et al., 1991)
   3093..3164    +  misc_feature   3' β-globin insulator: insulator downstream of the human β-globin locus (Farrell et al., 2002)
   3390..3978    -  rep_origin     ori: high-copy-number ColE1/pMB1/pBR322/pUC origin of replication
   4150..4214    -  CDS            bla(M) (fragment): β-lactamase lacking the signal sequence; bla(M); allows cytosolic expression of β-lactamase
   4724..5584    +  CDS            AmpR: β-lactamase; bla; confers resistance to ampicillin, carbenicillin, and related antibiotics
   5597..5733    +  terminator     rrnG terminator: transcription terminator from the E. coli ribosomal RNA rrnG operon (Albrechtsen et al., 1991)
   5885..5956    +  misc_feature   5' β-globin insulator: insulator upstream of the human β-globin locus (Farrell et al., 2002)
   5961..6007    -  terminator     T7 terminator: transcription terminator for bacteriophage T7 RNA polymerase
   6025..6073    -  polyA_signal   poly(A) signal: synthetic polyadenylation signal
   6104..6153    +  enhancer       CMV enhancer (fragment): human cytomegalovirus immediate early enhancer
