[The description below was written by a language model from this plasmid's Addgene catalogue record and pLannotate feature annotations shown in this document.]
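Description:
pGBW-m4134452 is a mammalian expression plasmid built on the pTwist_CMV_6 backbone to produce SARS-CoV-2 non-structural protein 2 (nsp2) in transfected cells. It is propagated in E. coli through a high-copy ColE1/pUC-type origin and selected with ampicillin via a full-length β-lactamase (AmpR) gene. No mammalian selection marker is annotated, which suggests the plasmid is suited mainly to transient expression.

The payload is a wild-type nsp2 coding sequence of about 1.9 kb, corresponding to a segment of the viral ORF1ab/pp1a polyprotein. The automated annotation accordingly matches it to a fragment of the replicase polyprotein 1a entry. The nsp10-related text attached to that hit is generic wording from the database record rather than a description of this insert. Transcription is driven by the human cytomegalovirus immediate-early enhancer and promoter, detected in the feature table as the enhancer plus promoter fragments, and is terminated by an SV40 polyadenylation signal downstream of the open reading frame. According to the catalogue entry, the backbone supplies a C-terminal HA epitope tag preceded by a TEV protease cleavage site, which would allow detection or immunoprecipitation of nsp2 and optional removal of the tag. These short elements are not individually called in the feature table.

The backbone also carries insulating elements around the expression and bacterial modules: T7 and rrnG transcription terminators, a synthetic poly(A) signal upstream of the CMV enhancer, and 5' and 3' β-globin insulator sequences, which limit read-through transcription between units. The construct is suited to expressing tagged nsp2 for localisation, interaction or functional studies of this viral protein.
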