Addgene plasmid #152327: pGBW-m4134452
Purpose: Mammalian expression plasmid for SARS-CoV-2 nsp2
Depositing lab: Ginkgo Bioworks & Benjie Chen. Depositing organization: Ginkgo Bioworks.
Backbone
  Vector backbone: pTwist_CMV_6
  Backbone size w/o insert (bp): 4180
  Vector type: Mammalian Expression
Growth in bacteria
  Bacterial resistance: Ampicillin, 100 μg/mL
  Growth temperature: 37°C
  Growth strain: DH5alpha
  Copy number: High Copy
Gene/Insert
  Gene/Insert name: SARS-CoV-2 nsp2
  Species: Severe acute respiratory syndrome coronavirus 2
  Insert size (bp): 1913
  Mutation: wt
  Entrez Gene: ORF1ab (a.k.a. GU280_gp01)
  Promoter: CMV
  Tag / fusion protein: Cleavable TEV;HA (C terminal on backbone)
  Cloning method: Unknown
Resource information
  A portion of this plasmid was derived from a plasmid made by: GinkgoBioworks
Depositor comments: NCBI reference sequence: YP_009725298.1
How to cite: pGBW-m4134452 was a gift from Ginkgo Bioworks & Benjie Chen (Addgene plasmid # 152327 ; http://n2t.net/addgene:152327 ; RRID:Addgene_152327)
